Addgene plasmid #50543: pYFP Paxillin
Depositing lab: Kenneth Yamada. Depositing organization: National Institute of Dental and Craniofacial Research (NIDCR).
Backbone
  Vector backbone: pYFPNBC1
  Backbone manufacturer: Yamada lab
  Vector type: Mammalian Expression
Growth in bacteria
  Bacterial resistance: Kanamycin, 50 μg/mL
  Growth temperature: 37°C
  Growth strain: DH5alpha
  Copy number: High Copy
Gene/Insert
  Gene/Insert name: Paxillin (alt names: PXN; focal adhesion protein)
  Species: H. sapiens (human)
  Entrez Gene: PXN
  Promoter: CMV
  Tag / fusion protein: EYFP (N terminal on backbone)
  Cloning method: Restriction Enzyme; 5′ cloning site HindIII (not destroyed); 3′ cloning site XbaI (not destroyed)
  Sequencing primers: 5′ CFP/YFP FW (TGAGCAAAGACCCCAACGAG); 3′ EGFP RVs (CTCTACAAATGTGGTATGGCTG)
Terms and licenses: Academic/Nonprofit Terms; Industry Terms: Not Available to Industry
How to cite: pYFP Paxillin was a gift from Kenneth Yamada (Addgene plasmid # 50543 ; http://n2t.net/addgene:50543 ; RRID:Addgene_50543)
