[The description below was written by a language model from this plasmid's Addgene catalogue record.]
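Description:
pYFP Paxillin is a mammalian expression plasmid built on pYFPNBC1, a lab-made backbone that supplies an EYFP coding sequence upstream of the cloning site. It is maintained in E. coli as a high-copy plasmid under kanamycin selection. The record does not name the origin of replication, any polyadenylation signal, or a marker for selection in mammalian cells, and no feature table is provided, so these elements cannot be described.

The insert is human paxillin (PXN), a focal adhesion adaptor protein, cloned by restriction digestion between HindIII and XbaI sites, both of which remain intact so the insert can be excised or exchanged. Because the EYFP tag sits on the backbone at the N-terminal side, the construct encodes an EYFP-paxillin fusion with the fluorescent protein at the amino terminus. Transcription is driven by the CMV promoter, a strong constitutive viral promoter that gives robust expression in most transfected mammalian cell lines. The record does not state which paxillin isoform is present or whether the sequence carries any mutations.

The record lists no specific purpose. A yellow fluorescent paxillin fusion of this kind is generally used as a live-cell marker for focal adhesions, allowing their assembly, turnover and distribution to be followed by fluorescence microscopy during cell spreading and migration. The yellow emission also makes it suitable for combination with spectrally distinct tagged proteins in multicolour imaging.
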