>Addgene plasmid #50543 | pYFP Paxillin | depositor partial sequence | sequence record 75475 | insert only
ATGGACGACCTCGACGCCCTGCTGGCGGACTTGGAGTCTACCACCTCCCACATCTCCAAACGGCCTGTGT
TCTTGTCGGAGGAGACCCCCTACTCATACCCAACTGGAAACCACACATACCAGGAGATTGCCGTGCCACC
CCCCGTCCCCCCACCCCCGTCCAGCGAGGCCCTCAATGGCACAATCCTTGACCCCTTAGACCAGTGGCAG
CCCAGCGGCTCCCGATTCATCCACCAGCAGCCTCAGTCCTCATCACCTGTGTACGGCTCCAGTGCCAAAA
CTTCCAGTGTCTCCAACCCTCAGGACAGTGTTGGCTCTCCGTGCTCCCGAGTGGGTGAGGAGGAGCACGT
CTACAGCTTCCCCAACAAGCAGAAATCAGCTGAGCCTTCACCCACCGTAATGAGCACGTCCCTGGGCAGC
AACCTTTCTGAACTCGACCGCCTGCTGCTGGAACTGAACGCTGTACAGCATAACCCGCCAGGCTTCCCTG
CAGATGAGGCCAACTCAAGCCCCCCGCTTCCTGGGGCCCTGAGCCCCCTCTATGGTGTCCCAGAGACTAA
CAGCCCCTTGGGAGGCAAAGCTGGGCCCCTGACGAAAGAGAAGCCTAAGCGGAATGGGGGCCGGGGCCTG
GAGGACGTGCGGCCCAGTGTGGAGAGTCTCTTGGATGAACTGGAGAGCTCCGTGCCCAGCCCCGTCCCTG
CCATCACTGTGAACCAGGGCGAGATGAGCAGCCCGCAGCGCGTCACCTCCACCCAACAGCAGACACGCAT
CTCGGCCTCCTCTGCCACCAGGGAGCTGGACGAGCTGATGGCTTCGCTGTCGGATTTCAAGTTCATGGCC
CAGGGGAAGACAGGGAGCAGCTCACCCCCTGGGGGGCCCCCGAAGCCCGGGAGCCAGCTGGACAGCATGC
TGGGGAGCCTGCAGTCTGACCTGAACAAGCTGGGGGTCGCCACAGTCGCCAAAGGAGTCTGCGGGGCCTG
CAAGAAGCCCATCGCCGGGCAGGTTGTGACCGCCATGGGGAAGACGTGGCACCCCGAGCACTTCGTCTGC
ACCCACTGCCAGGAGGAGATCGGATCCCGGAACTTCTTCGAGCGGGATGGACAGCCCTACTGTGAAAAGG
ACTACCACAACCTCTTCTCCCCGCGCTGCTACTACTGCAACGGCCCCATCCTGGATAAAGTGGTGACAGC
CCTTGACCGGACGTGGCACCCTGAACACTTCTTCTGTGCACAGTGTGGAGCCTTCTTTGGTCCCGAAGGG
TTCCACGAGAAGGACGGCAAGGCCTACTGTCGCAAGGACTACTTCGACATGTTCGCACCCAAGTGTGGCG
GCTGCGCCCGGGCCATCCTGGAGAACTATATCTCAGCCCTCAACACGCTGTGGCATCCTGAGTGCTTTGT
GTGCCGGGAATGCTTCACGCCATTCGTGAACGGCAGCTTCTTCGAGCACGACGGGCAGCCCTACTGTGAG
GTGCACTACCACGAGCGGCGCGGCTCGCTGTGTTCTGGCTGCCAGAAGCCCATCACCGGCCGCTGCATCA
CCGCCATGGCCAAGAAGTTCCACCCCGAGCACTTCGTCTGTGCCTTCTGCCTCAAGCAGCTCAACAAGGG
CACCTTCAAGGAGCAGAACGACAAGCCTTACTGTCAGAACTGCTTCCTCAAGCTCTTCTGCTAG
