>Addgene plasmid #50543 | pYFP Paxillin | addgene partial sequence | sequence record 78347 | EGFP-C 5'-CATGGTCCTGCTGGAGTTCGTG-3'
ACGAGCTGTACAAGTCCGGACTCAGATCTCGAGCTGCGGCCGCCGGATCCAAGCTTATGGACGACCTCGA
CGCCCTGCTGGCGGACTTGGAGTCTACCACCTCCCACATCTCCAAACGGCCTGTGTTCTTGTCGGAGGAG
ACCCCCTACTCATACCCAACTGGAAACCACACATACCAGGAGATTGCCGTGCCACCCCCCGTCCCCCCAC
CCCCGTCCAGCGAGGCCCTCAATGGCACAATCCTTGACCCCTTAGACCAGTGGCAGCCCAGCGGCTCCCG
ATTCATCCACCAGCAGCCTCAGTCCTCATCACCTGTGTACGGCTCCAGTGCCAAAACTTCCAGTGTCTCC
AACCCTCAGGACAGTGTTGGCTCTCCGTGCTCCCGAGTGGGTGAGGAGGAGCACGTCTACAGCTTCCCCA
ACAAGCAGAAATCAGCTGAGCCTTCACCCACCGTAATGAGCACGTCCCTGGGCAGCAACCTTTCTGAACT
CGACCGCCTGCTGCTGGAACTGAACGCTGTACAGCATAACCCGCCAGGCTTCCCTGCAGATGAGGCCAAC
TCAAGCCCCCCGCTTCCTGGGGCCCTGAGCCCCCTCTATGGTGTCCCAGAGACTAACAGCCCCTTGGGAG
GCAAAGCTGGGCCCCTGACGAAAGAGAAGCCTAAGCGGAATGGGGGCCGGGGCCTGGAGGACGTGCGGCC
CAGTGTGGAGAGTCTCTTGGATGAACTGGAGAGCTCCGTGCCCAGCCCCGTCCCTGCCATCACTGTGAAC
CAGGGCGAGATGAGCAGCCCGCAGCGCGTCACCTCCACCCAACAGCAGACACGCATCTCGGCCTCCTCTG
CCACCAGGGAGCTGGACGAGCTGATGGCTTC
